>Addgene plasmid #201515 | pEJS2162_Nme2-ABE8e-i5 | addgene full sequence | sequence record 394776 | Addgene NGS Result
TAGTTATTAATAGTAATCAATTACGGGGTCATTAGTTCATAGCCCATATATGGAGTTCCGCGTTACATAA
CTTACGGTAAATGGCCCGCCTGGCTGACCGCCCAACGACCCCCGCCCATTGACGTCAATAATGACGTATG
TTCCCATAGTAACGCCAATAGGGACTTTCCATTGACGTCAATGGGTGGAGTATTTACGGTAAACTGCCCA
CTTGGCAGTACATCAAGTGTATCATATGCCAAGTACGCCCCCTATTGACGTCAATGACGGTAAATGGCCC
GCCTGGCATTATGCCCAGTACATGACCTTATGGGACTTTCCTACTTGGCAGTACATCTACGTATTAGTCA
TCGCTATTACCATGGTGATGCGGTTTTGGCAGTACATCAATGGGCGTGGATAGCGGTTTGACTCACGGGG
ATTTCCAAGTCTCCACCCCATTGACGTCAATGGGAGTTTGTTTTGGCACCAAAATCAACGGGACTTTCCA
AAATGTCGTAACAACTCCGCCCCATTGACGCAAATGGGCGGTAGGCGTGTACGGTGGGAGGTCTATATAA
GCAGAGCTGGTTTAGTGAACCGTCAGATCCGCTAGAGATCCGCGGCCGCTAATACGACTCACTATAGGGA
GAGCCGCCACCATGAAACGGACAGCCGACGGAAGCGAGTTCGAGTCACCAAAGAAGAAGCGGAAAGTCGA
AGATATGGCCGCCTTCAAGCCTAACCCAATCAATTACATCCTGGGACTGGCCATCGGAATCGCATCCGTG
GGATGGGCTATGGTGGAGATCGACGAGGAGGAGAATCCTATCCGGCTGATCGATCTGGGCGTGAGAGTGT
TTGAGAGGGCCGAGGTGCCAAAGACCGGCGATTCTCTGGCTATGGCCCGGAGACTGGCACGGAGCGTGAG
GCGCCTGACACGGAGAAGGGCACACAGGCTGCTGAGGGCACGCCGGCTGCTGAAGAGAGAGGGCGTGCTG
CAGGCAGCAGACTTCGATGAGAATGGCCTGATCAAGAGCCTGCCAAACACCCCCTGGCAGCTGAGAGCAG
CCGCCCTGGACAGGAAGCTGACACCACTGGAGTGGTCTGCCGTGCTGCTGCACCTGATCAAGCACCGCGG
CTACCTGAGCCAGCGGAAGAACGAGGGAGAGACAGCAGACAAGGAGCTGGGCGCCCTGCTGAAGGGAGTG
GCCAACAATGCCCACGCCCTGCAGACCGGCGATTTCAGGACACCTGCCGAGCTGGCCCTGAATAAGTTTG
AGAAGGAGTCCGGCCACATCAGAAACCAGAGGGGCGACTATAGCCACACCTTCTCCCGCAAGGATCTGCA
GGCCGAGCTGATCCTGCTGTTCGAGAAGCAGAAGGAGTTTGGCAATCCACACGTGAGCGGAGGCCTGAAG
GAGGGAATCGAGACCCTGCTGATGACACAGAGGCCTGCCCTGTCCGGCGACGCAGTGCAGAAGATGCTGG
GACACTGCACCTTCGAGCCTGCAGAGCCAAAGGCCGCCAAGAACACCTACACAGCCGAGCGGTTTATCTG
GCTGACAAAGCTGAACAATCTGAGAATCCTGGAGCAGGGATCCGAGAGGCCACTGACCGACACAGAGAGG
GCCACCCTGATGGATGAGCCTTACCGGAAGTCTAAGCTGACATATGCCCAGGCCAGAAAGCTGCTGGGCC
TGGAGGACACCGCCTTCTTTAAGGGCCTGAGATACGGCAAGGATAATGCCGAGGCCTCCACACTGATGGA
GATGAAGGCCTATCACGCCATCTCTCGCGCCCTGGAGAAGGAGGGCCTGAAGGACAAGAAGTCCCCCCTG
AACCTGAGCTCCGAGCTGCAGGATGAGATCGGCACCGCCTTCTCTCTGTTTAAGACCGACGAGGATATCA
CAGGCCGCCTGAAGGACAGGGTGCAGCCTGAGATCCTGGAGGCCCTGCTGAAGCACATCTCTTTCGATAA
GTTTGTGCAGATCAGCCTGAAGGCCCTGAGAAGGATCGTGCCACTGATGGAGCAGGGCAAGCGGTACGAC
GAGGCCTGCGCCGAGATCTACGGCGATCACTATGGCAAGAAGAACACAGAGGAGAAGATCTATCTGCCCC
CTATCCCTGCCGACGAGATCAGAAATCCTGTGGTGCTGAGGGCCCTGTCCCAGGCAAGAAAAGTGATCAA
CGGAGTGGTGCGCCGGTACGGATCTCCAGCCCGGATCCACATCGAGACCGCCAGAGAAGTGGGCAAGAGC
TTCAAGGACCGGAAGGAGATCGAGAAGAGACAGGAGGAGAATCGCAAGGATCGGGAGAAGGCCGCCGCCA
AGTTTAGGGAGTACTTCCCTAACTTTGTGGGCGAGCCAAAGTCTAAGGACATCCTGAAGCTGCGCCTGTA
CGAGCAGCAGCACGGCAAGTGTCTGTATAGCGGCAAGGAGATCAATCTGGTGCGGCTGAACGAGAAGGGC
TATGTGGAGATCGATCACGCCCTGCCTTTCTCCAGAACCTGGGACGATTCTTTTAACAATAAGGTGCTGG
TGCTGGGCAGCGAGAACCAGAATAAGGGCAATCAGACACCATACGAGTATTTCAATGGCAAGGACAACTC
CAGGGAGTGGCAGGAGTTCAAGGCCCGCGTGGAGACCTCTAGATTTCCCAGGAGCAAGAAGCAGCGGATC
CTGCTGCAGAAGTTCGACGAGGGCGGATCAGGAGGCTCTGGCGGTTCAGGTGGATCAGGCGGTAGCGGAG
GTTCAGGTGGTTCTGAGGTGGAGTTTTCCCACGAGTACTGGATGAGACATGCCCTGACCCTGGCCAAGAG
GGCACGCGATGAGAGGGAGGTGCCTGTGGGAGCCGTGCTGGTGCTGAACAATAGAGTGATCGGCGAGGGC
TGGAACAGAGCCATCGGCCTGCACGACCCAACAGCCCATGCCGAAATTATGGCCCTGAGACAGGGCGGCC
TGGTCATGCAGAACTACAGACTGATTGACGCCACCCTGTACGTGACATTCGAGCCTTGCGTGATGTGCGC
CGGCGCCATGATCCACTCTAGGATCGGCCGCGTGGTGTTTGGCGTGAGGAACAGCAAACGGGGCGCCGCA
GGCTCCCTGATGAACGTGCTGAACTACCCCGGCATGAATCACCGCGTCGAAATTACCGAGGGAATCCTGG
CAGATGAATGTGCCGCCCTGCTGTGCGACTTCTACCGGATGCCTAGACAGGTGTTCAATGCTCAGAAGAA
GGCCCAGAGCTCCATCAACGGCTCCTCTGGCTCTGAGACACCTGGCACAAGCGAGAGCGCAACACCTGAA
AGCAGCGGCGATGGCTTTAAGGAGTGCAACCTGAATGACACCAGATACGTGAACCGGTTCCTGTGCCAGT
TTGTGGCCGATCACATCCTGCTGACCGGCAAGGGCAAGAGAAGGGTGTTCGCCTCTAATGGCCAGATCAC
AAACCTGCTGAGGGGATTTTGGGGACTGAGGAAGGTGCGGGCAGAGAATGACAGACACCACGCACTGGAT
GCAGTGGTGGTGGCATGCAGCACCGTGGCAATGCAGCAGAAGATCACAAGATTCGTGAGGTATAAGGAGA
TGAACGCCTTTGACGGCAAGACCATCGATAAGGAGACAGGCAAGGTGCTGCACCAGAAGACCCACTTCCC
CCAGCCTTGGGAGTTCTTTGCCCAGGAAGTGATGATCCGGGTGTTCGGCAAGCCAGACGGCAAGCCTGAG
TTTGAGGAGGCCGATACCCCAGAGAAGCTGAGGACACTGCTGGCAGAGAAGCTGTCTAGCAGGCCAGAGG
CAGTGCACGAGTACGTGACCCCACTGTTCGTGTCCAGGGCACCCAATCGGAAGATGTCTGGCGCCCACAA
GGACACACTGAGAAGCGCCAAGAGGTTTGTGAAGCACAACGAGAAGATCTCCGTGAAGAGAGTGTGGCTG
ACCGAGATCAAGCTGGCCGATCTGGAGAACATGGTGAATTACAAGAACGGCAGGGAGATCGAGCTGTATG
AGGCCCTGAAGGCAAGGCTGGAGGCCTACGGAGGAAATGCCAAGCAGGCCTTCGACCCAAAGGATAACCC
CTTTTATAAGAAGGGAGGACAGCTGGTGAAGGCCGTGCGGGTGGAGAAGACCCAGGAGAGCGGCGTGCTG
CTGAATAAGAAGAACGCCTACACAATCGCCGACAATGGCGATATGGTGAGAGTGGACGTGTTCTGTAAGG
TGGATAAGAAGGGCAAGAATCAGTACTTTATCGTGCCTATCTATGCCTGGCAGGTGGCCGAGAACATCCT
GCCAGACATCGATTGCAAGGGCTACAGAATCGACGATAGCTATACATTCTGTTTTTCCCTGCACAAGTAT
GACCTGATCGCCTTCCAGAAGGATGAGAAGTCCAAGGTGGAGTTTGCCTACTATATCAATTGCGACTCCT
CTAACGGCAGGTTCTACCTGGCCTGGCACGATAAGGGCAGCAAGGAGCAGCAGTTTCGCATCTCCACCCA
GAATCTGGTGCTGATCCAGAAGTATCAGGTGAACGAGCTGGGCAAGGAGATCAGGCCATGTCGGCTGAAG
AAGCGCCCACCCGTGCGGGAGGATAAAAGAACCGCCGACGGCAGCGAATTCGAGCCCAAGAAGAAGAGGA
AAGTCTAACCGGTCATCATCACCATCACCATTGAGTTTAAACCCGCTGATCAGCCTCGACTGTGCCTTCT
AGTTGCCAGCCATCTGTTGTTTGCCCCTCCCCCGTGCCTTCCTTGACCCTGGAAGGTGCCACTCCCACTG
TCCTTTCCTAATAAAATGAGGAAATTGCATCGCATTGTCTGAGTAGGTGTCATTCTATTCTGGGGGGTGG
GGTGGGGCAGGACAGCAAGGGGGAGGATTGGGAAGACAATAGCAGGCATGCTGGGGATGCGGTGGGCTCT
ATGGCTTCTGAGGCGGAAAGAACCAGCTGGGGCTCGATACCGTCGACCTCTAGCTAGAGCTTGGCGTAAT
CATGGTCATAGCTGTTTCCTGTGTGAAATTGTTATCCGCTCACAATTCCACACAACATACGAGCCGGAAG
CATAAAGTGTAAAGCCTAGGGTGCCTAATGAGTGAGCTAACTCACATTAATTGCGTTGCGCTCACTGCCC
GCTTTCCAGTCGGGAAACCTGTCGTGCCAGCTGCATTAATGAATCGGCCAACGCGCGGGGAGAGGCGGTT
TGCGTATTGGGCGCACTTCCGCTTCCTCGCTCACTGACTCGCTGCGCTCGGTCGTTCGGCTGCGGCGAGC
GGTATCAGCTCACTCAAAGGCGGTAATACGGTTATCCACAGAATCAGGGGATAACGCAGGAAAGAACATG
TGAGCAAAAGGCCAGCAAAAGGCCAGGAACCGTAAAAAGGCCGCGTTGCTGGCGTTTTTCCATAGGCTCC
GCCCCCCTGACGAGCATCACAAAAATCGACGCTCAAGTCAGAGGTGGCGAAACCCGACAGGACTATAAAG
ATACCAGGCGTTTCCCCCTGGAAGCTCCCTCGTGCGCTCTCCTGTTCCGACCCTGCCGCTTACCGGATAC
CTGTCCGCCTTTCTCCCTTCGGGAAGCGTGGCGCTTTCTCATAGCTCACGCTGTAGGTATCTCAGTTCGG
TGTAGGTCGTTCGCTCCAAGCTGGGCTGTGTGCACGAACCCCCCGTTCAGCCCGACCGCTGCGCCTTATC
CGGTAACTATCGTCTTGAGTCCAACCCGGTAAGACACGACTTATCGCCACTGGCAGCAGCCACTGGTAAC
AGGATTAGCAGAGCGAGGTATGTAGGCGGTGCTACAGAGTTCTTGAAGTGGTGGCCTAACTACGGCTACA
CTAGAAGAACAGTATTTGGTATCTGCGCTCTGCTGAAGCCAGTTACCTTCGGAAAAAGAGTTGGTAGCTC
TTGATCCGGCAAACAAACCACCGCTGGTAGCGGTGGTTTTTTTGTTTGCAAGCAGCAGATTACGCGCAGA
AAAAAAGGATCTCAAGAAGATCCTTTGATCTTTTCTACGGGGTCTGACACTCAGTGGAACGAAAACTCAC
GTTAAGGGATTTTGGTCATGAGATTATCAAAAAGGATCTTCACCTAGATCCTTTTAAATTAAAAATGAAG
TTTTAAATCAATCTAAAGTATATATGAGTAAACTTGGTCTGACAGTTACCAATGCTTAATCAGTGAGGCA
CCTATCTCAGCGATCTGTCTATTTCGTTCATCCATAGTTGCCTGACTCCCCGTCGTGTAGATAACTACGA
TACGGGAGGGCTTACCATCTGGCCCCAGTGCTGCAATGATACCGCGGGACCCACGCTCACCGGCTCCAGA
TTTATCAGCAATAAACCAGCCAGCCGGAAGGGCCGAGCGCAGAAGTGGTCCTGCAACTTTATCCGCCTCC
ATCCAGTCTATTAATTGTTGCCGGGAAGCTAGAGTAAGTAGTTCGCCAGTTAATAGTTTGCGCAACGTTG
TTGCCATTGCTACAGGCATCGTGGTGTCACGCTCGTCGTTTGGTATGGCTTCATTCAGCTCCGGTTCCCA
ACGATCAAGGCGAGTTACATGATCCCCCATGTTGTGCAAAAAAGCGGTTAGCTCCTTCGGTCCTCCGATC
GTTGTCAGAAGTAAGTTGGCCGCAGTGTTATCACTCATGGTTATGGCAGCACTGCATAATTCTCTTACTG
TCATGCCATCCGTAAGATGCTTTTCTGTGACTGGTGAGTACTCAACCAAGTCATTCTGAGAATAGTGTAT
GCGGCGACCGAGTTGCTCTTGCCCGGCGTCAATACGGGATAATACCGCGCCACATAGCAGAACTTTAAAA
GTGCTCATCATTGGAAAACGTTCTTCGGGGCGAAAACTCTCAAGGATCTTACCGCTGTTGAGATCCAGTT
CGATGTAACCCACTCGTGCACCCAACTGATCTTCAGCATCTTTTACTTTCACCAGCGTTTCTGGGTGAGC
AAAAACAGGAAGGCAAAATGCCGCAAAAAAGGGAATAAGGGCGACACGGAAATGTTGAATACTCATACTC
TTCCTTTTTCAATATTATTGAAGCATTTATCAGGGTTATTGTCTCATGAGCGGATACATATTTGAATGTA
TTTAGAAAAATAAACAAATAGGGGTTCCGCGCACATTTCCCCGAAAAGTGCCACCTGACGTCGACGGATC
GGGAGATCGATCTCCCGATCCCCTAGGGTCGACTCTCAGTACAATCTGCTCTGATGCCGCATAGTTAAGC
CAGTATCTGCTCCCTGCTTGTGTGTTGGAGGTCGCTGAGTAGTGCGCGAGCAAAATTTAAGCTACAACAA
GGCAAGGCTTGACCGACAATTGCATGAAGAATCTGCTTAGGGTTAGGCGTTTTGCGCTGCTTCGCGATGT
ACGGGCCAGATATACGCGTTGACATTGATTATTGAC
Features (pLannotate 1.2.2; 15 found; start..end, strand, type, name):
    365..568     +  promoter       CMV promoter: human cytomegalovirus (CMV) immediate early promoter
    610..628     +  promoter       T7 promoter: promoter for bacteriophage T7 RNA polymerase
    705..4568    +  CDS            cas9: CAS9_NEIMA - Experimental evidence at protein level: Swiss-Prot protein existence level 1. CRISPR (clustered regularly interspaced short palindromic repeat) is an adaptive immune system that provides protection against mobile genetic elements (viruses, transposable elements and conjugative plasmids). CRISPR clusters contain spacers, sequences complementary to antecedent mobile elements, and target invading nucleic acids. CRISPR clusters are transcribed and processed into CRISPR RNA (crRNA). In type II CRISPR systems correct processing of pre-crRNA requires a trans- encoded small RNA (tracrRNA)
   4680..4904    +  polyA_signal   bGH poly(A) signal: bovine growth hormone polyadenylation signal
   4908..4929    +  promoter       SV40 promoter (fragment): SV40 enhancer and early promoter
   4934..4950    +  misc_feature   MCS (fragment): pBluescript multiple cloning site
   4999..5015    -  protein_bind   lac operator: The lac repressor binds to the lac operator to inhibit transcription in E. coli. This inhibition can be relieved by adding lactose or isopropyl-β-D-thiogalactopyranoside (IPTG). lac repressor encoded by lacI
   5023..5053    -  promoter       lac promoter: promoter for the E. coli lac operon
   5068..5089    -  protein_bind   CAP binding site: CAP binding activates transcription in the presence of cAMP. E. coli catabolite activator protein
   5102..5194    -  CDS            lacI (fragment): lac repressor; lacI; The lac repressor binds to the lac operator to inhibit transcription in E. coli. This inhibition can be relieved by adding lactose or isopropyl-β-D-thiogalactopyranoside (IPTG).
   5377..5965    -  rep_origin     ori: high-copy-number ColE1/pMB1/pBR322/pUC origin of replication
   6136..6996    -  CDS            AmpR: β-lactamase; bla; confers resistance to ampicillin, carbenicillin, and related antibiotics
   6997..7101    -  promoter       AmpR promoter: bla
   7172..7216    -  misc_feature   bom (fragment): basis of mobility region from pBR322
   7371..364     +  enhancer       CMV enhancer (across the origin): human cytomegalovirus immediate early enhancer
