[The description below was written by a language model from this plasmid's Addgene catalogue record and pLannotate feature annotations shown in this document.]
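Description:
pEJS2162_Nme2-ABE8e-i5 is a 7,386 bp mammalian expression plasmid built on the pBT280 backbone that expresses a domain-inlaid adenine base editor derived from Nme2Cas9, a compact type II-C Cas9 from Neisseria meningitidis. It is propagated in E. coli through a high-copy ColE1/pUC-type origin and selected with ampicillin via the β-lactamase gene and its native promoter. The backbone also carries residual cloning-vector elements (lac promoter, operator and CAP site, short lacI, MCS, SV40 promoter and bom fragments) that have no evident role in the payload's function.

The payload is a roughly 4 kb open reading frame driven by the CMV immediate-early enhancer and promoter and terminated by the bovine growth hormone polyadenylation signal. A T7 promoter lies between the CMV promoter and the coding sequence; it serves as a sequencing primer site and could in principle support in vitro transcription. The automated annotation labels the whole coding region simply as a Neisseria Cas9 match and does not resolve the deaminase. From the construct name and stated purpose, however, the ABE8e deaminase (an evolved TadA variant) is inserted within the Cas9 polypeptide at an internal position designated i5 rather than fused to a terminus. The record does not specify the exact insertion site, the linkers, any nuclear localization signals, or the nuclease-inactivating or nickase mutations. No guide RNA cassette is annotated, so a guide would presumably be supplied from a separate construct. The plasmid is intended for transient expression in mammalian cells to perform A•T-to-G•C base editing, and it belongs to a series testing inlaid architectures for improved editing activity and targeting scope.
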