Addgene plasmid #201515: pEJS2162_Nme2-ABE8e-i5
Purpose: Mammalian expression of domain inlaid Nme2-ABE8e-i5
Depositing lab: Erik Sontheimer. Depositing organization: University of Massachusetts, Worcester. Publication: Domain-inlaid Nme2Cas9 adenine base editors with improved activity and targeting scope. Bamidele N, Zhang H, Dong X, Cheng H, Gaston N, Feinzig H, Cao H, Kelly K, Watts JK, Xie J, Gao G, Sontheimer EJ. Nat Commun. 2024 Feb 17;15(1):1458. doi: 10.1038/s41467-024-45763-5. PubMed 38368418.
Backbone
  Vector backbone: pBT280
  Total vector size (bp): 7386
  Vector type: Mammalian Expression
Growth in bacteria
  Bacterial resistance: Ampicillin, 100 μg/mL
  Growth temperature: 37°C
  Growth strain: DH5alpha
  Copy number: Unknown
Gene/Insert
  Gene/Insert name: Nme2-ABE8e-i5
  Insert size (bp): 3987
  Promoter: CMV
  Cloning method: Gibson Cloning
  Sequencing primers: 5′ T7; 3′ M13 Reverse
Terms and licenses: Academic/Nonprofit Terms; Industry Terms: Not Available to Industry
Depositor comments: Please visit https://doi.org/10.1101/2023.04.14.536905 for bioRxiv preprint.
How to cite: pEJS2162_Nme2-ABE8e-i5 was a gift from Erik Sontheimer (Addgene plasmid # 201515 ; http://n2t.net/addgene:201515 ; RRID:Addgene_201515)
